Addgene plasmid #134724: pENTR1A dn-cHSF1
Purpose: Gateway entry vector for constitutively active dominant-negative HSF1
Depositing lab: Matthew D. Shoulders. Depositing organization: Massachusetts Institute of Technology. Publication: Transportable, Chemical Genetic Methodology for the Small Molecule-Mediated Inhibition of Heat Shock Factor 1. Moore CL, Dewal MB, Nekongo EE, Santiago S, Lu NB, Levine SS, Shoulders MD. ACS Chem Biol. 2016 Jan 15;11(1):200-10. doi: 10.1021/acschembio.5b00740. Epub 2015 Nov 19. PubMed 26502114.
Backbone
  Vector backbone: pENTR1A
  Backbone manufacturer: Invitrogen
  Backbone size w/o insert (bp): 2291
  Total vector size (bp): 3383
  Vector type: Entry Vector for Gateway Cloning
Growth in bacteria
  Bacterial resistance: Kanamycin, 50 μg/mL
  Growth temperature: 37°C
  Growth strain: DH5alpha
  Copy number: High Copy
Gene/Insert
  Gene/Insert name: dn-cHSF1
  Species: H. sapiens (human)
  Insert size (bp): 1092
  Mutation: Deletion of amino acids 186-202, 379−529
  GenBank ID: NM_005526.4 NM_005526.4
  Entrez Gene: HSF1 (a.k.a. HSTF1)
  Promoter: None
  Cloning method: Restriction Enzyme; 5′ cloning site KpnI (not destroyed); 3′ cloning site NotI (not destroyed)
  Sequencing primers: 5′ CTACAAACTCTTCCTGTTAGTTAG; 3′ GAGACACGGGCCAGAGC
Terms and licenses: Academic/Nonprofit Terms; Industry Terms: Not Available to Industry
How to cite: pENTR1A dn-cHSF1 was a gift from Matthew D. Shoulders (Addgene plasmid # 134724 ; http://n2t.net/addgene:134724 ; RRID:Addgene_134724)
