[The description below was written by a language model from this plasmid's Addgene catalogue record and pLannotate feature annotations shown in this document.]
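Description:
pENTR1A dn-cHSF1 is a Gateway entry clone built on the Invitrogen pENTR1A backbone, about 3.4 kb in total, intended for propagation in E. coli rather than for direct expression. It replicates from a high-copy ColE1/pUC-type origin and is selected with kanamycin through the aph(3')-Ia (KanR) gene. The rrnB T1 and T2 transcription terminators sit upstream of the attL1 site, where they insulate the cloning region from read-through transcription originating in the backbone.

The payload is a roughly 1.1 kb human HSF1 coding sequence carrying two deletions, of amino acids 186–202 and 379–529, inserted between the KpnI and NotI sites, both of which are retained. The feature table annotates this as an HSF1 fragment lying between attL1 and attL2, running from attL1 towards attL2. The record describes the product as a constitutively active dominant-negative form of heat shock factor 1, but it does not spell out the functional role of each deletion. No promoter drives the insert in this plasmid, and no tags or reporters are annotated.

Because the open reading frame is bracketed by attL sites, it can be moved by an LR Clonase recombination reaction into any attR-containing destination vector, which then supplies the promoter, selection marker and delivery format. The construct therefore serves as a transferable source of dn-cHSF1 for building expression vectors. The associated work concerns inhibiting HSF1 activity and the heat shock response in human cells.
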