Features (pLannotate 1.2.2; 7 found; start..end, strand, type, name):
     84..183     +  protein_bind   attL2: mutant version of attL; recombination site for the Gateway® LR reaction LR Clonase™
    210..1298    -  CDS            HSF1 (fragment): HSF1_HUMAN - Also known as HSTF1. Experimental evidence at protein level: Swiss-Prot protein existence level 1. (Microbial infection) Plays a role in latent human immunodeficiency virus (HIV-1) transcriptional reactivation. Binds to the HIV-1 long terminal repeat promoter (LTR) to reactivate viral transcription by recruiting cellular transcriptional elongation factors, such as CDK9, CCNT1 and EP300. From Homo sapiens (Human).
   1338..1437    -  protein_bind   attL1: mutant version of attL; recombination site for the Gateway® LR reaction LR Clonase™
   1487..1514    -  terminator     rrnB T2 terminator: transcription terminator T2 from the E. coli rrnB gene
   1646..1689    +  terminator     rrnB T1 terminator: Escherichia coli rrnB; transcription terminator T1 from the E. coli rrnB gene
   1857..2445    -  rep_origin     ori: high-copy-number ColE1/pMB1/pBR322/pUC origin of replication
   2535..3344    -  CDS            KanR: aminoglycoside phosphotransferase; aph(3')-Ia; confers resistance to kanamycin in bacteria or G418 (Geneticin®) in eukaryotes
>Addgene plasmid #134724 | pENTR1A dn-cHSF1 | addgene full sequence | sequence record 271437 | Addgene NGS Result
TATTGTTCATGATGATATATTTTTATCTTGTGCAATGTAACATCAGAGATTTTGAGACACGGGCCAGAGC
TGCAGCTGGATGGCAAATAATGATTTTATTTTGACTGATAGTGACCTGTTCGTTGCAACAAATTGATAAG
CAATGCTTTCTTATAATGCCAACTTTGTACAAGAAAGCTGGGTCTAGATATCTCGAGTGCGGCCGCCTAC
AGGCAGGCTACGCTGAGGCACTTTTCAGGGGTGGAGGTGGGCGGGGGGGAGGGAGGCCGGCCCTCGGTGT
CCGTGTGGCCCCTGGCGTCCGTGAGGGCTGTGACGGAGGCGGGGGCAGGTTCACTCTCCCGCAGGATGGA
GTCAATGAGGGCGGTCGGGGACAAGAGGGTGTCCACGGAAGATGGGCGCCCGGGACTCGCCTCCTCTACC
CGGGGGCTCTGAGGCGGGCTGGGGGGCTCCTCCTTGACACGCACCAGGGGGCTGCTGGATAGGGGCCTCT
CGTCTATGCTCCCGCCGGGGGAGGCCATGGGGCTGGCAGGAGCCAGCTCGGTGATGTCGGAGATGATGGG
TCCAGAGCTGGCCACAGCATCAGGGGCGTAGAGGCTGGAGCTGCTGTAGGCTGGGGAGGGGGCCGAGTAG
GGGCCCGAGCCGTGGACGTGCTCCAGGGAGAACTGCCGGCTATACTTGGGCATGGAATGTGCTGAGCCAC
TGTCGTTCAGCATCAGGGGGATCTTTCTCTTCACCCCCAGGATGACTTTCTGTTGCTGGGCATGCTTCTG
CCGAAGGCTGGCCACCTCCCGCCACAGAGCCTCATTCTCATGCTTCATGGCCAGGAGCTTGGAGTCCATG
CACTCCTGCTTCCCCTTCATCAGCTGCACGTCCGTCAGCAGCTTGGTGACGCTGTCCTGGCGGATCTTTA
TGTCTTCACTCTTCAGGGTGGACACACTGGTCACTTTCCTCTTGATGTTCTCAAGGAGCTGCTCCTGGCC
ACGCAGGAAGCATGGGTGCTGGAACTCCGTGTCGTCTCTCTCTGGCTTGACCAGGCCGCCCTGCTCGATG
TGGACCACTTTCCGGAAGCCATACATGTTGAGCTGCCGCACGAAGCTGGCCATGTTGTTGTGCTTGAAGT
ACTTGGGCAGCACCTCCTTGGCAAACTGGCCCTGGTCGAACACGTGGAAGCTGTTCCCGCTCGGGCTCCA
GCAGATGAGCGCGTCGGTGTCCGGGTCGCTCACGAGGGTCCACAGCTTGGTCAGGAAGGCCGGGACGTTG
CTGGGCCCCGCCGCGCCGGGGCCCACGGGCAGATCCATGGTGGTACCGGATCCAGTCGACTGAATTGGTT
CCTTTAAAGCCTGCTTTTTTGTACAAAGTTGGCATTATAAAAAAGCATTGCTTATCAATTTGTTGCAACG
AACAGGTCACTATCAGTCAAAATAAAATCATTATTTGGGGCCCGAGCTTAAGTAACTAACTAACAGGAAG
AGTTTGTAGAAACGCAAAAAGGCCATCCGTCAGGATGGCCTTCTGCTTAGTTTGATGCCTGGCAGTTTAT
GGCGGGCGTCCTGCCCGCCACCCTCCGGGCCGTTGCTTCACAACGTTCAAATCCGCTCCCGGCGGATTTG
TCCTACTCAGGAGAGCGTTCACCGACAAACAACAGATAAAACGAAAGGCCCAGTCTTCCGACTGAGCCTT
TCGTTTTATTTGATGCCTGGCAGTTCCCTACTCTCGCTTAGTAGTTAGACGTCCCCGAGATCCATGCTAG
CGGTAATACGGTTATCCACAGAATCAGGGGATAACGCAGGAAAGAACATGTGAGCAAAAGGCCAGCAAAA
GGCCAGGAACCGTAAAAAGGCCGCGTTGCTGGCGTTTTTCCATAGGCTCCGCCCCCCTGACGAGCATCAC
AAAAATCGACGCTCAAGTCAGAGGTGGCGAAACCCGACAGGACTATAAAGATACCAGGCGTTTCCCCCTG
GAAGCTCCCTCGTGCGCTCTCCTGTTCCGACCCTGCCGCTTACCGGATACCTGTCCGCCTTTCTCCCTTC
GGGAAGCGTGGCGCTTTCTCATAGCTCACGCTGTAGGTATCTCAGTTCGGTGTAGGTCGTTCGCTCCAAG
CTGGGCTGTGTGCACGAACCCCCCGTTCAGCCCGACCGCTGCGCCTTATCCGGTAACTATCGTCTTGAGT
CCAACCCGGTAAGACACGACTTATCGCCACTGGCAGCAGCCACTGGTAACAGGATTAGCAGAGCGAGGTA
TGTAGGCGGTGCTACAGAGTTCTTGAAGTGGTGGCCTAACTACGGCTACACTAGAAGAACAGTATTTGGT
ATCTGCGCTCTGCTGAAGCCAGTTACCTTCGGAAAAAGAGTTGGTAGCTCTTGATCCGGCAAACAAACCA
CCGCTGGTAGCGGTGGTTTTTTTGTTTGCAAGCAGCAGATTACGCGCAGAAAAAAAGGATCTCAAGAAGA
TCCTTTGATCTTTTCTACGGGGTCTGACGCTCAGTGGAACGGGGCCCAATCTGAATAATGTTACAACCAA
TTAACCAATTCTGATTAGAAAAACTCATCGAGCATCAAATGAAACTGCAATTTATTCATATCAGGATTAT
CAATACCATATTTTTGAAAAAGCCGTTTCTGTAATGAAGGAGAAAACTCACCGAGGCAGTTCCATAGGAT
GGCAAGATCCTGGTATCGGTCTGCGATTCCGACTCGTCCAACATCAATACAACCTATTAATTTCCCCTCG
TCAAAAATAAGGTTATCAAGTGAGAAATCACCATGAGTGACGACTGAATCCGGTGAGAATGGCAAAAGTT
TATGCATTTCTTTCCAGACTTGTTCAACAGGCCAGCCATTACGCTCGTCATCAAAATCACTCGCATCAAC
CAAACCGTTATTCATTCGTGATTGCGCCTGAGCGAGACGAAATACGCGATCGCTGTTAAAAGGACAATTA
CAAACAGGAATCGAATGCAACCGGCGCAGGGACACTGCCAGCGCATCAACAATATTTTCACCTGAATCAG
GATATTCTTCTAATACCTGGAATGCTGTTTTTCCGGGGATCGCAGTGGTGAGTAACCATGCATCATCAGG
AGTACGGATAAAATGCTTGATGGTCGGAAGAGGCATAAATTCCGTCAGCCAGTTTAGTCTGACCATCTCA
TCTGTAACATCATTGGCAACGCTACCTTTGCCATGTTTCAGAAACAACTCTGGCGCATCGGGCTTCCCAT
ACAAGCGATAGATTGTCGCACCTGATTGCCCGACATTATCGCGAGCCCATTTATACCCATATAAATCAGC
ATCCATGTTGGAATTTAATCGCGGCCTCGACGTTTCCCGTTGAATATGGCTCATAACACCCCTTGTATTA
CTGTTTATGTAAGCAGACAGTTT
